Addgene plasmid #212675: pCW-HA-hRb-delta-CDK-T373D-S608D-S612D-puro
Purpose: Express tagged hRb phosphosite mutant
Depositing lab: Yumi Konagaya & Tobias Meyer. Depositing organization: Cornell University. Publication: An intermediate Rb-E2F activity state safeguards proliferation commitment. Konagaya Y, Rosenthal D, Ratnayeke N, Fan Y, Meyer T. Nature. 2024 Jul;631(8020):424-431. doi: 10.1038/s41586-024-07554-2. Epub 2024 Jun 26. PubMed 38926571.
Backbone
  Vector backbone: pCW
  Vector type: Lentiviral
  Selectable markers: Puromycin
Growth in bacteria
  Bacterial resistance: Ampicillin, 100 μg/mL
  Growth temperature: 30°C
  Growth strain: NEB Stable
  Copy number: High Copy
Gene/Insert
  Gene/Insert name: Rb
  Species: H. sapiens (human)
  Mutation: 15 CDK phospho-sites are mutated to alanines, and T373D/S608D/S612D
  Entrez Gene: RB1 (a.k.a. OSRC, PPP1R130, RB, p105-Rb, p110-RB1, pRb, pp110)
  Promoter: TRE
  Tag / fusion protein: HA (N terminal on insert)
  Cloning method: Gibson Cloning
Terms and licenses: Academic/Nonprofit Terms; Industry Terms: Not Available to Industry
How to cite: pCW-HA-hRb-delta-CDK-T373D-S608D-S612D-puro was a gift from Yumi Konagaya & Tobias Meyer (Addgene plasmid # 212675 ; http://n2t.net/addgene:212675 ; RRID:Addgene_212675)
