[The description below was written by a language model from this plasmid's Addgene catalogue record and pLannotate feature annotations shown in this document.]
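Description:
pCW-HA-hRb-delta-CDK-T373D-S608D-S612D-puro is a doxycycline-inducible, all-in-one lentiviral expression plasmid built on the pCW backbone (10,471 nt in the sequenced record). It has the layout of a third-generation, self-inactivating HIV-1 transfer vector. An RSV promoter drives a truncated 5' LTR, followed by the Ψ packaging signal with a gag fragment, the Rev response element and the cPPT/CTS. The downstream end carries a WPRE and a ΔU3 3' LTR. In bacteria the plasmid is maintained through a high-copy ColE1/pUC-type origin and ampicillin resistance (β-lactamase). The backbone also contains an SV40 poly(A) signal, an SV40 origin and lac/T3 promoter remnants.

The payload is human RB1 (retinoblastoma protein) with an N-terminal HA epitope tag, placed under a tight TRE promoter made of seven tet operators fused to a minimal CMV promoter. According to the record, 15 CDK phosphorylation sites are mutated to alanine, and T373, S608 and S612 carry aspartate substitutions, a change commonly used to mimic phosphorylation. The protein therefore lacks most CDK phosphorylation sites while carrying acidic residues at these three positions. Downstream, a human PGK promoter drives a puromycin resistance gene followed by an rtTA3-type reverse tetracycline transactivator. The element linking these two reading frames is not annotated in the feature table. Transduced cells can thus be selected with puromycin, and they constitutively produce the transactivator that switches on the TRE-driven Rb mutant when doxycycline is added.

The stated purpose is expression of a tagged hRb phosphosite mutant. The associated study concerns Rb-E2F activity states and commitment to proliferation.
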