Features (pLannotate 1.2.2; 27 found; start..end, strand, type, name):
     41..158     +  misc_feature   cPPT/CTS: central polypurine tract and central termination sequence of HIV-1
    212..526     +  promoter       tight TRE promoter: Tet-responsive promoter PTight, consisting of seven tet operator sequences followed by the minimal CMV promoter
    552..578     +  CDS            3xHA (fragment): three tandem HA epitope tags
    612..3392    +  CDS            RB1: RB_HUMAN - Experimental evidence at protein level: Swiss-Prot protein existence level 1. (Microbial infection) In case of viral infections, interactions with SV40 large T antigen, HPV E7 protein or adenovirus E1A protein induce the disassembly of RB1-E2F1 complex thereby disrupting RB1's activity. From Homo sapiens (Human).
   3413..3923    +  promoter       hPGK promoter: human phosphoglycerate kinase 1 promoter
   3933..4529    +  CDS            PuroR (fragment): puromycin N-acetyltransferase; pac from Streptomyces; confers resistance to puromycin
   4584..5281    +  CDS            rtTA3 (fragment): reverse tetracycline transactivator 3 activates expression from Tet-responsive promoters in the presence of doxycycline
   5211..5321    +  CDS            VP48: 3 tandem repeats of the minimal activation domain of herpes simplex virus VP16 (Cheng et al., 2013)
   5357..5905    +  misc_feature   WPRE (fragment): woodchuck hepatitis virus posttranscriptional regulatory element
   5931..6002    +  CDS            nef (fragment): NEF_HV1Z2 - Experimental evidence at protein level: Swiss-Prot protein existence level 1. Extracellular Nef protein targets CD4(+) T-lymphocytes for apoptosis by interacting with CXCR4 surface receptors. From Human immunodeficiency virus type 1 group M subtype D (isolate Z2/CDC-Z34) (HIV-1).
   6004..6237    +  LTR            3' LTR (ΔU3): self-inactivating 3' long terminal repeat (LTR) from HIV-1
   6309..6430    +  polyA_signal   SV40 poly(A) signal: SV40 polyadenylation signal
   6470..6605    +  rep_origin     SV40 ori: SV40 origin of replication
   6613..6676    +  promoter       AmpR promoter: bla
   6677..7537    +  CDS            AmpR: β-lactamase; bla; confers resistance to ampicillin, carbenicillin, and related antibiotics
   7708..8296    +  rep_origin     ori: high-copy-number ColE1/pMB1/pBR322/pUC origin of replication
   8479..8571    +  CDS            lacI (fragment): lac repressor; lacI; The lac repressor binds to the lac operator to inhibit transcription in E. coli. This inhibition can be relieved by adding lactose or isopropyl-β-D-thiogalactopyranoside (IPTG).
   8584..8605    +  protein_bind   CAP binding site: CAP binding activates transcription in the presence of cAMP. E. coli catabolite activator protein
   8620..8650    +  promoter       lac promoter: promoter for the E. coli lac operon
   8658..8674    +  protein_bind   lac operator: The lac repressor binds to the lac operator to inhibit transcription in E. coli. This inhibition can be relieved by adding lactose or isopropyl-β-D-thiogalactopyranoside (IPTG). lac repressor encoded by lacI
   8719..8737    +  promoter       T3 promoter: promoter for bacteriophage T3 RNA polymerase
   8765..8991    +  promoter       RSV promoter: Rous sarcoma virus enhancer/promoter
   8992..9172    +  LTR            5' LTR (truncated): truncated 5' long terminal repeat (LTR) from HIV-1
   9219..9344    +  misc_feature   HIV-1 Ψ: packaging signal of human immunodeficiency virus type 1
   9328..9691    +  CDS            HIV-1 gag (fragment): gag protein from human immunodeficiency virus 1; gag
   9837..10070   +  misc_feature   RRE: The Rev response element (RRE) of HIV-1 allows for Rev-dependent mRNA export from the nucleus to the cytoplasm.
  10447..10471   +  CDS            Rev (fragment): human immunodeficiency virus 1 (HIV-1) Rev protein; rev; enhances nuclear export of unspliced and incompletely spliced viral mRNAs
>Addgene plasmid #212675 | pCW-HA-hRb-delta-CDK-T373D-S608D-S612D-puro | addgene full sequence | sequence record 420493 | Addgene NGS Result
AATTCTCGACCTCGAGACAAATGGCAGTATTCATCCACAATTTTAAAAGAAAAGGGGGGATTGGGGGGTA
CAGTGCAGGGGAAAGAATAGTAGACATAATAGCAACAGACATACAAACTAAAGAATTACAAAAACAAATT
ACAAAAATTCAAAATTTTCGGGTTTATTACAGGGACAGCAGAGATCCACTTTGGCCGCGAATCGATATGT
CGAGTTTACTCCCTATCAGTGATAGAGAACGTATGTCGAGTTTACTCCCTATCAGTGATAGAGAACGATG
TCGAGTTTACTCCCTATCAGTGATAGAGAACGTATGTCGAGTTTACTCCCTATCAGTGATAGAGAACGTA
TGTCGAGTTTACTCCCTATCAGTGATAGAGAACGTATGTCGAGTTTATCCCTATCAGTGATAGAGAACGT
ATGTCGAGTTTACTCCCTATCAGTGATAGAGAACGTATGTCGAGGTAGGCGTGTACGGTGGGAGGCCTAT
ATAAGCAGAGCTCGTTTAGTGAACCGTCAGATCGCCTGGAGAATTGGCTAGCGCCACCATGTACCCATAC
GATGTTCCAGATTACGCTCTTATGGCCATGGAGGCCCGAATTCGGTCGACCCCGCCCAAAGCCCCCCGAA
AAACGGCCGCCACCGCCGCCGCTGCCGCCGCGGAACCCCCGGCACCGCCGCCGCCGCCCCCTCCTGAGGA
GGACCCAGAGCAGGACAGCGGCCCGGAGGACCTGCCTCTCGTCAGGCTTGAGTTTGAAGAAACAGAAGAA
CCTGATTTTACTGCATTATGTCAGAAATTAAAGATACCAGATCATGTCAGAGAGAGAGCTTGGTTAACTT
GGGAGAAAGTTTCATCTGTGGATGGAGTATTGGGAGGTTATATTCAAAAGAAAAAGGAACTGTGGGGAAT
CTGTATCTTTATTGCAGCAGTTGACCTAGATGAGATGTCGTTCACTTTTACTGAGCTACAGAAAAACATA
GAAATCAGTGTCCATAAATTCTTTAACTTACTAAAAGAAATTGATACCAGTACCAAAGTTGATAATGCTA
TGTCAAGACTGTTGAAGAAGTATGATGTATTGTTTGCACTCTTCAGCAAATTGGAAAGGACATGTGAACT
TATATATTTGACACAACCCAGCAGTTCGATATCTACTGAAATAAATTCTGCATTGGTGCTAAAAGTTTCT
TGGATCACATTTTTATTAGCTAAAGGGGAAGTATTACAAATGGAAGATGATCTGGTGATTTCATTTCAGT
TAATGCTATGTGTCCTTGACTATTTTATTAAACTCGCACCTCCCATGTTGCTCAAAGAACCATATAAAAC
AGCTGTTATACCCATTAATGGTGCACCTCGAGCACCCAGGCGAGGTCAGAACAGGAGTGCACGGATAGCA
AAACAACTAGAAAATGATACAAGAATTATTGAAGTTCTCTGTAAAGAACATGAATGTAATATAGATGAGG
TGAAAAATGTTTATTTCAAAAATTTTATACCTTTTATGAATTCTCTTGGACTTGTAACATCTAATGGACT
TCCAGAGGTTGAAAATCTTTCTAAACGATACGAAGAAATTTATCTTAAAAATAAAGATCTAGATGCAAGA
TTATTTTTGGATCATGATAAAACTCTTCAGACTGATTCTATAGACAGTTTTGAAACACAGAGAGCACCAC
GAAAAAGTAACCTTGATGAAGAGGTGAATGTAATTCCTCCACACGACCCAGTTAGGACTGTTATGAACAC
TATCCAACAATTAATGATGATTTTAAATTCAGCAAGTGATCAACCTTCAGAAAATCTGATTTCCTATTTT
AACAACTGCACAGTGAATCCAAAAGAAAGTATACTGAAAAGAGTGAAGGATATAGGATACATCTTTAAAG
AGAAATTTGCTAAAGCTGTGGGACAGGGTTGTGTCGAAATTGGATCACAGCGATACAAACTTGGAGTTCG
CTTGTATTACCGAGTAATGGAATCCATGCTTAAATCAGAAGAAGAACGATTATCCATTCAAAATTTTAGC
AAACTTCTGAATGACAACATTTTTCATATGTCTTTATTGGCGTGCGCTCTTGAGGTTGTAATGGCCACAT
ATAGCAGAAGTACATCTCAGAATCTTGATTCTGGAACAGATTTGTCTTTCCCATGGATTCTGAATGTGCT
TAATTTAAAAGCCTTTGATTTTTACAAAGTGATCGAAAGTTTTATCAAAGCAGAAGGCAACTTGACAAGA
GAAATGATAAAACATTTAGAACGATGTGAACATCGAATCATGGAATCCCTTGCATGGCTCTCAGATTCAC
CTTTATTTGATCTTATTAAACAATCAAAGGACCGAGAAGGACCAACTGATCACCTTGAATCTGCTTGTCC
TCTTAATCTTCCTCTCCAGAATAATCACACTGCAGCAGATATGTATCTTGACCCTGTAAGAGACCCAAAG
AAAAAAGGTTCAACTACGCGTGTAAATTCTACTGCAAATGCAGAGACACAAGCAACCTCAGCCTTCCAGA
CCCAGAAGCCATTGAAATCTACCTCTCTTTCACTGTTTTATAAAAAAGTGTATCGGCTAGCCTATCTCCG
GCTAAATACACTTTGTGAACGCCTTCTGTCTGAGCACCCAGAATTAGAACATATCATCTGGACCCTTTTC
CAGCACACCCTGCAGAATGAGTATGAACTCATGAGAGACAGGCATTTGGACCAAATTATGATGTGTTCCA
TGTATGGCATATGCAAAGTGAAGAATATAGACCTTAAATTCAAAATCATTGTAACAGCATACAAGGATCT
TCCTCATGCTGTTCAGGAGACATTCAAACGTGTTTTGATCAAAGAAGAGGAGTATGATTCTATTATAGTA
TTCTATAACTCGGTCTTCATGCAGAGACTGAAAACAAATATTTTGCAGTATGCTTCCACCAGGCCCCCTA
CCTTGGCACCAATACCTCACATTCCTCGAGCCCCTTACAAGTTTCCTAGTGCACCCTTACGGATTCCTGG
AGGGAACATCTATATTGCACCCCTGAAGGCTCCATATAAAATTTCAGAAGGTCTGCCAGCACCAACAAAA
ATGGCTCCAAGATCAAGAATCTTAGTATCAATTGGTGAATCATTCGGGACTTCTGAGAAGTTCCAGAAAA
TAAATCAGATGGTATGTAACAGCGACCGTGTGCTCAAAAGAAGTGCTGAAGGAAGCAACCCTCCTAAACC
ACTGAAAAAACTACGCTTTGATATTGAAGGATCAGATGAAGCAGATGGAAGTAAACATCTCCCAGGAGAG
TCCAAATTTCAGCAGAAACTGGCAGAAATGACTTCTACTCGAACACGAATGCAAAAGCAGAAAATGAATG
ATAGCATGGATACCTCAAACAAGGAAGAGAAATGAACCGGTGAATTCGATCCGGGGTTGGGGTTGCGCCT
TTTCCAAGGCAGCCCTGGGTTTGCGCAGGGACGCGGCTGCTCTGGGCGTGGTTCCGGGAAACGCAGCGGC
GCCGACCCTGGGTCTCGCACATTCTTCACGTCCGTTCGCAGCGTCACCCGGATCTTCGCCGCTACCCTTG
TGGGCCCCCCGGCGACGCTTCCTGCTCCGCCCCTAAGTCGGGAAGGTTCCTTGCGGTTCGCGGCGTGCCG
GACGTGACAAACGGAAGCCGCACGTCTCACTAGTACCCTCGCAGACGGACAGCGCCAGGGAGCAATGGCA
GCGCGCCGACCGCGATGGGCTGTGGCCAATAGCGGCTGCTCAGCAGGGCGCGCCGAGAGCAGCGGCCGGG
AAGGGGCGGTGCGGGAGGCGGGGTGTGGGGCGGTAGTGTGGGCCCTGTTCCTGCCCGCGCGGTGTTCCGC
ATTCTGCAAGCCTCCGGAGCGCACGTCGGCAGTCGGCTCCCTCGTTGACCGAATCACCGACCTCTCTCCC
CAGCAATTCACCATGACCGAGTACAAGCCCACGGTGCGCCTCGCCACCCGCGACGACGTCCCCAGGGCCG
TACGCACCCTCGCCGCCGCGTTCGCCGACTACCCCGCCACGCGCCACACCGTCGATCCGGACCGCCACAT
CGAGCGGGTCACCGAGCTGCAAGAACTCTTCCTCACGCGCGTCGGGCTCGACATCGGCAAGGTGTGGGTC
GCGGACGACGGCGCCGCGGTGGCGGTCTGGACCACGCCGGAGAGCGTCGAAGCGGGGGCGGTGTTCGCCG
AGATCGGCCCGCGCATGGCCGAGTTGAGCGGTTCCCGGCTGGCCGCGCAGCAACAGATGGAAGGCCTCCT
GGCGCCGCACCGGCCCAAGGAGCCCGCGTGGTTCCTGGCCACCGTCGGCGTCTCGCCCGACCACCAGGGC
AAGGGTCTGGGCAGCGCCGTCGTGCTCCCCGGAGTGGAGGCGGCCGAGCGCGCCGGGGTGCCCGCCTTCC
TGGAGACCTCCGCGCCCCGCAACCTCCCCTTCTACGAGCGGCTCGGCTTCACCGTCACCGCCGACGTCGA
GGTGCCCGAAGGACCGCGCACCTGGTGCATGACCCGCAAGCCCGGTGCCGAAGGTAGAGGTTCTCTCCTC
ACTTGTGGTGATGTTGAAGAAAACCCTGGTCCAATGTCTAGACTGGACAAGAGCAAAGTCATAAACGGAG
CTCTGGAATTACTCAATGGTGTCGGTATCGAAGGCCTGACGACAAGGAAACTCGCTCAAAAGCTGGGAGT
TGAGCAGCCTACCCTGTACTGGCACGTGAAGAACAAGCGGGCCCTGCTCGATGCCCTGCCAATCGAGATG
CTGGACAGGCATCATACCCACTTCTGCCCCCTGGAAGGCGAGTCATGGCAAGACTTTCTGCGGAACAACG
CCAAGTCATACCGCTGTGCTCTCCTCTCACATCGCGACGGGGCTAAAGTGCATCTCGGCACCCGCCCAAC
AGAGAAACAGTACGAAACCCTGGAAAATCAGCTCGCGTTCCTGTGTCAGCAAGGCTTCTCCCTGGAGAAC
GCACTGTACGCTCTGTCCGCCGTGGGCCACTTTACACTGGGCTGCGTATTGGAGGAACAGGAGCATCAAG
TAGCAAAAGAGGAAAGAGAGACACCTACCACCGATTCTATGCCCCCACTTCTGAGACAAGCAATTGAGCT
GTTCGACCGGCAGGGAGCCGAACCTGCCTTCCTTTTCGGCCTGGAACTAATCATATGTGGCCTGGAGAAA
CAGCTAAAGTGCGAAAGCGGCGGGCCGACCGACGCCCTTGACGATTTTGACTTAGACATGCTCCCAGCCG
ATGCCCTTGACGACTTTGACCTTGATATGCTGCCTGCTGACGCTCTTGACGATTTTGACCTTGACATGCT
CCCCGGGTAACTAAGTAAGGATCGATCCAAGATATCGTATTCTTAACTATGTTGCTCCTTTTACGCTATG
TGGATACGCTGCTTTAATGCCTTTGTATCATGCTATTGCTTCCCGTATGGCTTTCATTTTCTCCTCCTTG
TATAAATCCTGGTTGCTGTCTCTTTATGAGGAGTTGTGGCCCGTTGTCAGGCAACGTGGCGTGGTGTGCA
CTGTGTTTGCTGACGCAACCCCCACTGGTTGGGGCATTGCCACCACCTGTCAGCTCCTTTCCGGGACTTT
CGCTTTCCCCCTCCCTATTGCCACGGCGGAACTCATCGCCGCCTGCCTTGCCCGCTGCTGGACAGGGGCT
CGGCTGTTGGGCACTGACAATTCCGTGGTGTTGTCGGGGAAGCTGACGTCCTTTCCATGGCTGCTCGCCT
GTGTTGCCACCTGGATTCTGCGCGGGACGTCCTTCTGCTACGTCCCTTCGGCCCTCAATCCAGCGGACCT
TCCTTCCCGCGGCCTGCTGCCGGCTCTGCGGCCTCTTCCGCGTCTTCGCCTTCGCCCTCAGACGAGTCGG
ATCTCCCTTTGGGCCGCCTCCCCGCCTGTTTCGCCTCGGCGTCCGGACTAGAGGTACCTTTAAGACCAAT
GACTTACAAGGCAGCTGTAGATCTTAGCCACTTTTTAAAAGAAAAGGGGGGACTGGAAGGGCTAATTCAC
TCCCAACGAAGACAAGATCTGCTTTTTGCTTGTACTGGGTCTCTCTGGTTAGACCAGATCTGAGCCTGGG
AGCTCTCTGGCTAACTAGGGAACCCACTGCTTAAGCCTCAATAAAGCTTGCCTTGAGTGCTTCAAGTAGT
GTGTGCCCGTCTGTTGTGTGACTCTGGTAACTAGAGATCCCTCAGACCCTTTTAGTCAGTGTGGAAAATC
TCTAGCAGTAGTAGTTCATGTCATCTTATTATTCAGTATTTATAACTTGCAAAGAAATGAATATCAGAGA
GTGAGAGGAACTTGTTTATTGCAGCTTATAATGGTTACAAATAAAGCAATAGCATCACAAATTTCACAAA
TAAAGCATTTTTTTCACTGCATTCTAGTTGTGGTTTGTCCAAACTCATCAATGTATCTTATCATGTCTGG
CTCTAGCTATCCCGCCCCTAACTCCGCCCATCCCGCCCCTAACTCCGCCCAGTTCCGCCCATTCTCCGCC
CCATGGCTGACTAATTTTTTTTATTTATGCAGAGGCCGAGGCCGCCTCGGCCTCTGAGCTATTCCAGAAG
TAGTGAGGAGGCTTTTTTGGAGGCCTTTCAAATATGTATCCGCTCATGAGACAATAACCCTGATAAATGC
TTCAATAATATTGAAAAAGGAAGAGTATGAGTATTCAACATTTCCGTGTCGCCCTTATTCCCTTTTTTGC
GGCATTTTGCCTTCCTGTTTTTGCTCACCCAGAAACGCTGGTGAAAGTAAAAGATGCTGAAGATCAGTTG
GGTGCACGAGTGGGTTACATCGAACTGGATCTCAACAGCGGTAAGATCCTTGAGAGTTTTCGCCCCGAAG
AACGTTTTCCAATGATGAGCACTTTTAAAGTTCTGCTATGTGGCGCGGTATTATCCCGTATTGACGCCGG
GCAAGAGCAACTCGGTCGCCGCATACACTATTCTCAGAATGACTTGGTTGAGTACTCACCAGTCACAGAA
AAGCATCTTACGGATGGCATGACAGTAAGAGAATTATGCAGTGCTGCCATAACCATGAGTGATAACACTG
CGGCCAACTTACTTCTGACAACGATCGGAGGACCGAAGGAGCTAACCGCTTTTTTGCACAACATGGGGGA
TCATGTAACTCGCCTTGATCGTTGGGAACCGGAGCTGAATGAAGCCATACCAAACGACGAGCGTGACACC
ACGATGCCTGTAGCAATGGCAACAACGTTGCGCAAACTATTAACTGGCGAACTACTTACTCTAGCTTCCC
GGCAACAATTAATAGACTGGATGGAGGCGGATAAAGTTGCAGGACCACTTCTGCGCTCGGCCCTTCCGGC
TGGCTGGTTTATTGCTGATAAATCTGGAGCCGGTGAGCGTGGGTCTCGCGGTATCATTGCAGCACTGGGG
CCAGATGGTAAGCCCTCCCGTATCGTAGTTATCTACACGACGGGGAGTCAGGCAACTATGGATGAACGAA
ATAGACAGATCGCTGAGATAGGTGCCTCACTGATTAAGCATTGGTAACTGTCAGACCAAGTTTACTCATA
TATACTTTAGATTGATTTAAAACTTCATTTTTAATTTAAAAGGATCTAGGTGAAGATCCTTTTTGATAAT
CTCATGACCAAAATCCCTTAACGTGAGTTTTCGTTCCACTGAGCGTCAGACCCCGTAGAAAAGATCAAAG
GATCTTCTTGAGATCCTTTTTTTCTGCGCGTAATCTGCTGCTTGCAAACAAAAAAACCACCGCTACCAGC
GGTGGTTTGTTTGCCGGATCAAGAGCTACCAACTCTTTTTCCGAAGGTAACTGGCTTCAGCAGAGCGCAG
ATACCAAATACTGTTCTTCTAGTGTAGCCGTAGTTAGGCCACCACTTCAAGAACTCTGTAGCACCGCCTA
CATACCTCGCTCTGCTAATCCTGTTACCAGTGGCTGCTGCCAGTGGCGATAAGTCGTGTCTTACCGGGTT
GGACTCAAGACGATAGTTACCGGATAAGGCGCAGCGGTCGGGCTGAACGGGGGGTTCGTGCACACAGCCC
AGCTTGGAGCGAACGACCTACACCGAACTGAGATACCTACAGCGTGAGCTATGAGAAAGCGCCACGCTTC
CCGAAGGGAGAAAGGCGGACAGGTATCCGGTAAGCGGCAGGGTCGGAACAGGAGAGCGCACGAGGGAGCT
TCCAGGGGGAAACGCCTGGTATCTTTATAGTCCTGTCGGGTTTCGCCACCTCTGACTTGAGCGTCGATTT
TTGTGATGCTCGTCAGGGGGGCGGAGCCTATGGAAAAACGCCAGCAACGCGGCCTTTTTACGGTTCCTGG
CCTTTTGCTGGCCTTTTGCTCACATGTTCTTTCCTGCGTTATCCCCTGATTCTGTGGATAACCGTATTAC
CGCCTTTGAGTGAGCTGATACCGCTCGCCGCAGCCGAACGACCGAGCGCAGCGAGTCAGTGAGCGAGGAA
GCGGAAGAGCGCCCAATACGCAAACCGCCTCTCCCCGCGCGTTGGCCGATTCATTAATGCAGCTGGCACG
ACAGGTTTCCCGACTGGAAAGCGGGCAGTGAGCGCAACGCAATTAATGTGAGTTAGCTCACTCATTAGGC
ACCCCAGGCTTTACACTTTATGCTTCCGGCTCGTATGTTGTGTGGAATTGTGAGCGGATAACAATTTCAC
ACAGGAAACAGCTATGACCATGATTACGCCAAGCGCGCAATTAACCCTCACTAAAGGGAACAAAAGCTGG
AGCTGCAAGCTTAATGTAGTCTTATGCAATACTCTTGTAGTCTTGCAACATGGTAACGATGAGTTAGCAA
CATGCCTTACAAGGAGAGAAAAAGCACCGTGCATGCCGATTGGTGGAAGTAAGGTGGTACGATCGTGCCT
TATTAGGAAGGCAACAGACGGGTCTGACATGGATTGGACGAACCACTGAATTGCCGCATTGCAGAGATAT
TGTATTTAAGTGCCTAGCTCGATACATAAACGGGTCTCTCTGGTTAGACCAGATCTGAGCCTGGGAGCTC
TCTGGCTAACTAGGGAACCCACTGCTTAAGCCTCAATAAAGCTTGCCTTGAGTGCTTCAAGTAGTGTGTG
CCCGTCTGTTGTGTGACTCTGGTAACTAGAGATCCCTCAGACCCTTTTAGTCAGTGTGGAAAATCTCTAG
CAGTGGCGCCCGAACAGGGACTTGAAAGCGAAAGGGAAACCAGAGGAGCTCTCTCGACGCAGGACTCGGC
TTGCTGAAGCGCGCACGGCAAGAGGCGAGGGGCGGCGACTGGTGAGTACGCCAAAAATTTTGACTAGCGG
AGGCTAGAAGGAGAGAGATGGGTGCGAGAGCGTCAGTATTAAGCGGGGGAGAATTAGATCGCGATGGGAA
AAAATTCGGTTAAGGCCAGGGGGAAAGAAAAAATATAAATTAAAACATATAGTATGGGCAAGCAGGGAGC
TAGAACGATTCGCAGTTAATCCTGGCCTGTTAGAAACATCAGAAGGCTGTAGACAAATACTGGGACAGCT
ACAACCATCCCTTCAGACAGGATCAGAAGAACTTAGATCATTATATAATACAGTAGCAACCCTCTATTGT
GTGCATCAAAGGATAGAGATAAAAGACACCAAGGAAGCTTTAGACAAGATAGAGGAAGAGCAAAACAAAA
GTAAGACCACCGCACAGCAAGCGGCCGCTGATCTTCAGACCTGGAGGAGGAGATATGAGGGACAATTGGA
GAAGTGAATTATATAAATATAAAGTAGTAAAAATTGAACCATTAGGAGTAGCACCCACCAAGGCAAAGAG
AAGAGTGGTGCAGAGAGAAAAAAGAGCAGTGGGAATAGGAGCTTTGTTCCTTGGGTTCTTGGGAGCAGCA
GGAAGCACTATGGGCGCAGCGTCAATGACGCTGACGGTACAGGCCAGACAATTATTGTCTGGTATAGTGC
AGCAGCAGAACAATTTGCTGAGGGCTATTGAGGCGCAACAGCATCTGTTGCAACTCACAGTCTGGGGCAT
CAAGCAGCTCCAGGCAAGAATCCTGGCTGTGGAAAGATACCTAAAGGATCAACAGCTCCTGGGGATTTGG
GGTTGCTCTGGAAAACTCATTTGCACCACTGCTGTGCCTTGGAATGCTAGTTGGAGTAATAAATCTCTGG
AACAGATTTGGAATCACACGACCTGGATGGAGTGGGACAGAGAAATTAACAATTACACAAGCTTAATACA
CTCCTTAATTGAAGAATCGCAAAACCAGCAAGAAAAGAATGAACAAGAATTATTGGAATTAGATAAATGG
GCAAGTTTGTGGAATTGGTTTAACATAACAAATTGGCTGTGGTATATAAAATTATTCATAATGATAGTAG
GAGGCTTGGTAGGTTTAAGAATAGTTTTTGCTGTACTTTCTATAGTGAATAGAGTTAGGCAGGGATATTC
ACCATTATCGTTTCAGACCCACCTCCCAACCCCGAGGGGAC
